>Addgene plasmid #210259 | pTSAR3.7t | addgene full sequence | sequence record 424903 | Addgene NGS Result
TAGAAAAGATCAAAGGATCTTCTTGAGATCCTTTTTTTCTGCGCGTAATCTGCTGCTTGCAAACAAAAAA
ACCACCGCTACCAGCGGTGGTTTGTTTGCCGGATCAAGAGCTACCAACTCTTTTTCCGAAGGTAACTGGC
TTCAGCAGAGCGCAGATACCAAATACTGTTCTTCTAGTGTAGCCGTAGTTAGGCCACCACTTCAAGAACT
CTGTAGCACCGCCTACATACCTCGCTCTGCTAATCCTGTTACCAGTGGCTGCTGCCAGTGGCGATAAGTC
GTGTCTTACCGGGTTGGACTCAAGACGATAGTTACCGGATAAGGCGCAGCGGTCGGGCTGAACGGGGGGT
TCGTGCACACAGCCCAGCTTGGAGCGAACGACCTACACCGAACTGAGATACCTACAGCGTGAGCTATGAG
AAAGCGCCACGCTTCCCGAAGGGAGAAAGGCGGACAGGTATCCGGTAAGCGGCAGGGTCGGAACAGGAGA
GCGCACGAGGGAGCTTCCAGGGGGAAACGCCTGGTATCTTTATAGTCCTGTCGGGTTTCGCCACCTCTGA
CTTGAGCGTCGATTTTTGTGATGCTCGTCAGGGGGGCGGAGCCTATGGAAAAACGCCAGCAACGCGGCCC
AGGAAACAGCTATGACCATGCCCGGGTAAGTGACTAGCGGAAACACAGAAAAAAGCCCGCACCTGACAGT
GCGGGCTTTTTTTTTCGACCAAAGGCTCCGGCGGCCGCGATTTTTTCGCATATTTTTCTTGCAAAGTTGG
GTTGAGCTGGCTAGATTAGCCAGCCAATCTTTTGTATGTCTGTGCGTTCGAGTAACTAGCTAAGATTACG
AATTCGAGCTCGGTACCGGGTAAGGAGGTAAAATGGATAGCACTGAGAACGTCATCAAGCCCTTCATGCG
CTTCAAGGTGCACATGGAGGGCTCCGTGAACGGCCACGAGTTCGAGATCGAGGGCGTGGGCGAGGGCAAG
CCCTACGAGGGCACCCAGACCGCCAAGCTGCAAGTGACCAAGGGCGGCCCCCTGCCCTTCGCCTGGGACA
TCCTGTCCCCCCAGTTCTTCTACGGCTCCAAGGCGTACATCAAGCACCCCGCCGACATCCCCGACTACCT
CAAGCAGTCCTTCCCCGAGGGCTTCAAGTGGGAGCGCGTGATGAACTTCGAGGACGGCGGCGTGGTGACC
GTGACCCAGGACTCCTCCCTGCAGGACGGCACCCTCATCTACCACGTGAAGTTCATCGGCGTGAACTTCC
CCTCCGACGGCCCCGTAATGCAGAAGAAGACTCTGGGCTGGGAGCCCTCCACTGAGCGCAACTACCCCCG
CGACGGCGTGCTGAAGGGCGAGAACCACATGGCGCTGAAGCTGAAGGGCGGCGGCCACTACCTGTGTGAG
TTCAAGTCCATCTACATGGCCAAGAAGCCCGTGAAGCTGCCCGGCTACCACTACGTGGACTACAAGCTCG
ACATCACCTCCCACAACGAGGACTACACCGTGGTGGAGCAGTACGAGCGCGCCGAGGCCCGCCACCACCT
GTTCCAGTAGCCATGGAGATATCCCAATTATTGAAGGCCTCCCTAACGGGGGGCCTTTTTTTGTTTCTGG
TCTCCCGCTAGCGAATTGCCCTCGTATTAAATGTGTATCGTTTTTTTACAGTAATTTTAATTTGTTATTC
TATAATAGGAATAAATGAGCTTGACTAAAATATGATGTAAAACAAATATACTTACTCGGATTACATTTCC
TTGCTCACTGGAATGTTGAATTCAGTGTTATTATTGACTGCAGTCACAATAAAAAAGAATTCCATAGAAA
ACCTCCATAAATAAATTACAACTAACTTCTGTTATGTGTAAAATGGAAACTATTAAAACTTAATATCGGA
AATGGTAAGTGAAATTTGTATAAATATACAATTTTAAATATTTATTCTAACGTTCTAGCTAGGAGAAATT
AACCATGAAAAGATCTAAAGGAGAAGAACTTTTCACTGGAGTTGTCCCAATTCTTGTTGAATTAGATGGT
GATGTTAATGGGCACAAATTTTCTGTCCGTGGAGAGGGTGAAGGTGATGCTACAAACGGAAAACTCACCC
TTAAATTTATTTGCACTACTGGAAAACTACCTGTTCCGTGGCCAACACTTGTCACTACTTTTGCGTATGG
CCTGCAGTGCTTTGCACGTTATCCGGATCACATGAAACGGCATGACTTTTTCAAGAGTGCCATGCCCGAA
GGTTATGTACAGGAACGCACTATATCTTTCAAAGATGACGGGACCTACAAGACGCGTGCTGAAGTCAAGT
TTGAAGGTGATACCCTTGTTAATCGTATCGAGTTAAAGGGTATTGATTTTAAAGAAGATGGAAACATTCT
TGGACACAAACTCGAGTACAACTTTAACTCACACAATGTATACATCACGGCAGACAAACAAAAGAATGGA
ATCAAAGCTAACTTCAAAATTCGCCACAACGTTGAAGATGGTTCCGTTCAACTAGCAGACCATTATCAAC
AAAATACTCCAATTGGCGATGGCCCTGTCCTTTTACCAGACAACCATTACCTGTCGACACAATCTGTCCT
TTCGAAAGATCCCAACGAAAAGCGTGACCACATGGTCCTTCTTGAGTTTGTAACTGCTGCTGGGATTACA
CATGGCATGGATGAACTATACAAACGGCCGGCGGCCAACGATGAAAATTATGCGCTGGCCGCATAATCTA
GAACTGACTCGGTACCAAATTCCAGAAAAGAGGCCTCCCGAAAGGGGGGCCTTTTTTCGTTTTGGTCCTA
AGCTTAACTGGCCGTCGTTTTACATTCAAATATGTATCCGCTCATGAGACAATAACCCTGATAAATGCTT
CAATAATATTGAAAAAGGAAGAGTATGAGTATTCAACATTTCCGTGTCGCCCTTATTCCCTTTTTTGCGG
CATTTTGCCTTCCTGTTTTTGCTCACCCAGAAACGCTGGTGAAAGTAAAAGATGCTGAAGATCAGTTGGG
TGCACGAGTGGGTTACATCGAACTGGATCTCAACAGCGGTAAGATCCTTGAGAGTTTTCGCCCCGAAGAA
CGTTTTCCAATGATGAGCACTTTTAAAGTTCTGCTATGTGGCGCGGTATTATCCCGTATTGACGCCGGGC
AAGAGCAACTCGGTCGCCGCATACACTATTCTCAGAATGACTTGGTTGAGTACTCACCAGTCACAGAAAA
GCATCTTACGGATGGCATGACAGTAAGAGAATTATGCAGTGCTGCCATAACCATGAGTGATAACACTGCG
GCCAACTTACTTCTGACAACGATCGGAGGACCGAAGGAGCTAACCGCTTTTTTGCACAACATGGGGGATC
ATGTAACTCGCCTTGATCGTTGGGAACCGGAGCTGAATGAAGCCATACCAAACGACGAGCGTGACACCAC
GATGCCTGTAGCAATGGCAACAACGTTGCGCAAACTATTAACTGGCGAACTACTTACTCTAGCTTCCCGG
CAACAATTAATAGACTGGATGGAGGCGGATAAAGTTGCAGGACCACTTCTGCGCTCGGCCCTTCCGGCTG
GCTGGTTTATTGCTGATAAATCTGGAGCCGGTGAGCGTGGGTCTCGCGGTATCATTGCAGCACTGGGGCC
AGATGGTAAGCCCTCCCGTATCGTAGTTATCTACACGACGGGGAGTCAGGCAACTATGGATGAACGAAAT
AGACAGATCGCTGAGATAGGTGCCTCACTGATTAAGCATTGGTAATAATACGACTCACTATAGGGTAACT
AATTGAGGCGCGCCTACCACCGTCAAAAAAAACGGCGCTTTTTAGCGCCGTTTTTATTTTTCAACCTTCC
TAGGTAAGTGACCCTTTAGTGAGGGTTAATT
Features (pLannotate 1.2.2; 9 found; start..end, strand, type, name):
     23..611     +  rep_origin     ori: high-copy-number ColE1/pMB1/pBR322/pUC origin of replication
    840..857     +  misc_feature   MCS (fragment): pUC18/19 multiple cloning site
    873..1550    +  CDS            E2-Crimson: far-red noncytotoxic tetrameric variant of DsRed fluorescent protein (Strack et al., 2009) mammalian codon-optimized
   1974..2684    +  CDS            Superfolder GFP: Superfolder GFP is a basic (constitutively fluorescent) green fluorescent protein published in 2005, derived from Aequorea victoria. It is reported to be a very rapidly-maturing weak dimer.
   2807..2824    +  CDS            lacZα (fragment): LacZα fragment of β-galactosidase; lacZ fragment
   2823..2894    +  promoter       AmpR promoter: bla
   2895..3755    +  CDS            AmpR: β-lactamase; bla; confers resistance to ampicillin, carbenicillin, and related antibiotics
   3756..3774    +  promoter       T7 promoter: promoter for bacteriophage T7 RNA polymerase
   3863..3881    -  promoter       T3 promoter: promoter for bacteriophage T3 RNA polymerase
