[The description below was written by a language model from this plasmid's Addgene catalogue record and pLannotate feature annotations shown in this document.]
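Description:
pTSAR3.7t is a compact (about 3.9 kb) bacterial expression plasmid built on the pTSAR backbone and designed as a dual-colour fluorescent reporter of type III secretion system (T3SS) activity in Shigella flexneri. It replicates from a high-copy ColE1/pUC-type origin and is selected through a β-lactamase (AmpR) gene driven by its own bla promoter, which confers ampicillin resistance. The annotation also picks up short remnants of a pUC multiple cloning site and lacZα, plus T7 and T3 phage promoter sequences flanking the resistance cassette. These appear to be leftovers of the vector's ancestry rather than functional parts of the reporter.

The payload consists of two fluorescent protein cassettes on the same strand. E2-Crimson, a far-red tetrameric DsRed derivative, is expressed from the rpsM promoter. Because rpsM is a ribosomal protein gene, this promoter would be expected to give essentially constitutive expression, so that all plasmid-bearing bacteria are labelled regardless of secretion state. Downstream, superfolder GFP is placed under the ipaH7.8 promoter, which the record pairs with the T3SS-reporting purpose: green signal is meant to appear when the secretion apparatus is active. The GFP carries a C-terminal ssrA tag, a degradation signal that targets proteins to cellular proteases. This shortens reporter half-life, so fluorescence should track current rather than past activity. The recorded GFP insert is slightly longer than the annotated coding region, consistent with the added tag. Comparing green with far-red fluorescence allows T3SS-active bacteria to be distinguished within the whole population, for example by microscopy or flow cytometry during infection studies.
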