Addgene plasmid #210259: pTSAR3.7t
Purpose: Fluorescent reporter for Type III secretion system activity in Shigella flexneri
Depositing lab: François-Xavier Campbell-Valois. Depositing organization: University of Ottawa. Publication: pUdOs: Concise Plasmids for Bacterial and Mammalian Cells. Manigat FO, Connell LB, Stewart BN, LePabic AR, Tessier CJG, Emlaw JR, Calvert ND, Rossl A, Shuhendler AJ, daCosta CJB, Campbell-Valois FX. ACS Synth Biol. 2024 Jan 18. doi: 10.1021/acssynbio.3c00408. PubMed 38235654.
Backbone
  Vector backbone: pTSAR
  Backbone manufacturer: Host-Microbe Interactions lab
  Total vector size (bp): 3881
  Vector type: Bacterial Expression
Growth in bacteria
  Bacterial resistance: Ampicillin, 100 μg/mL
  Growth temperature: 37°C
  Growth strain: DH5alpha
  Copy number: High Copy
Gene/Insert 1
  Gene/Insert name: e2Crimson
  Species: Discosoma sp.
  Insert size (bp): 678
  Promoter: rpsM
  Cloning method: Gibson Cloning
  Sequencing primers: 5′ CAGGAAACAGCTATGACCATG; 3′ CAACATTCCAGTGAGCAAGG
Gene/Insert 2
  Gene/Insert name: superfolder GFP
  Species: Aequorea victoria
  Insert size (bp): 750
  Promoter: ipaH7.8p
  Tag / fusion protein: ssra (C terminal on insert)
  Cloning method: Gibson Cloning
  Sequencing primers: 5′ CTGTTATGTGTAAAATGGAAACT; 3′ CAACATTCCAGTGAGCAAGG
Terms and licenses: Academic/Nonprofit Terms; Industry Terms: Not Available to Industry
How to cite: pTSAR3.7t was a gift from François-Xavier Campbell-Valois (Addgene plasmid # 210259 ; http://n2t.net/addgene:210259 ; RRID:Addgene_210259)
